Addgene plasmid #158815: JGI_018275
Purpose: Rare earth element alcohol dehydrogenases
Depositing lab: Joint Genome Institute. Publication: Rare earth element alcohol dehydrogenases widely occur among globally distributed, numerically abundant and environmentally important microbes. Huang J, Yu Z, Groom J, Cheng JF, Tarver A, Yoshikuni Y, Chistoserdova L. ISME J. 2019 Aug;13(8):2005-2017. doi: 10.1038/s41396-019-0414-z. Epub 2019 Apr 5. PubMed 30952993.
Backbone
  Vector backbone: pCM80_PxoxF
  Vector type: Synthetic Biology
Growth in bacteria
  Bacterial resistance: Tetracycline, 10 μg/mL
  Growth temperature: 37°C
  Growth strain: Top10
  Copy number: Low Copy
Gene/Insert
  Gene/Insert name: KBS96_4388 (alt name: Batch190_p013)
  Species: Synthetic
  Cloning method: Gibson Cloning
Terms and licenses: Academic/Nonprofit Terms; Industry Terms: Not Available to Industry
Depositor comments: pCM80_PxoxF vector with KBS96_4388 insert, JGI ICE Registry: https://registry.jgi.doe.gov/entry/18275
How to cite: JGI_018275 was a gift from Joint Genome Institute (Addgene plasmid # 158815 ; http://n2t.net/addgene:158815 ; RRID:Addgene_158815)
