[The description below was written by a language model from this plasmid's Addgene catalogue record and pLannotate feature annotations shown in this document.]
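Description:
JGI_018275 is a synthetic-biology expression plasmid built on the pCM80_PxoxF backbone, a broad-host-range IncP-type vector of about 9.4 kb. It carries two replication systems: the IncP oriV together with its trans-acting initiator gene trfA, which allow maintenance in a wide range of Gram-negative bacteria, and a ColE1/pMB1-type ori for propagation in E. coli. The record lists it as low copy. An IncP oriT with traJ and a fragment of traI makes the plasmid mobilisable by conjugation when transfer functions are supplied in trans. Selection is by tetracycline, through the tetA efflux gene flanked by tetR repressor sequences. Short remnants of bla, rop, bom, lacI and lacZα are annotated as fragments and appear to be leftovers of the vector's construction rather than functional parts.

The insert is a synthetic gene named KBS96_4388, introduced by Gibson assembly. It is not itself annotated in the feature table, but the unannotated stretch between a phage T7 gene 10 ribosome binding site and a downstream His-tag coding segment is consistent with its position, suggesting a C-terminally His-tagged product suited to affinity purification. The backbone name implies expression from an xoxF promoter, though no such promoter is annotated; a lac promoter, operator and CAP site lie upstream of this region.

The stated purpose and associated study concern rare earth element-dependent alcohol dehydrogenases, so the plasmid most likely belongs to a collection of candidate dehydrogenase genes made for expression and functional testing. The source organism of the original gene and its specific enzymatic properties are not given in the record.
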