Features (pLannotate 1.2.2; 20 found; start..end, strand, type, name):
    325..347     +  RBS            RBS: efficient ribosome binding site from bacteriophage T7 gene 10 (Olins and Rangwala, 1989)
   2124..2143    +  CDS            7xHis (fragment): 6xHis affinity tag
   2170..2226    -  misc_feature   MCS: pUC18/19 multiple cloning site
   2223..2380    +  CDS            lacZα (fragment): LacZα fragment of β-galactosidase; lacZ fragment
   2386..2485    -  misc_feature   bom (fragment): basis of mobility region from pBR322
   2587..2622    -  CDS            rop (fragment): Rop protein, which maintains plasmids at low copy number; rop
   2687..3329    -  CDS            TetR (fragment): tetracycline resistance regulatory protein; tetR
   3435..4634    +  CDS            TcR: tetracycline efflux protein; tetA; confers resistance to tetracycline
   4693..4845    -  CDS            tetR (fragment): TETR1_ECOLX - Experimental evidence at protein level: Swiss-Prot protein existence level 1. TetR is the repressor of the tetracycline resistance element; its N-terminal region forms a helix-turn-helix structure and binds DNA. Binding of tetracycline to TetR reduces the repressor affinity for the tetracycline resistance gene (tetA) promoter operator sites. From Escherichia coli.
   4865..6013    -  CDS            trfA: trans-acting replication protein that binds to and activates oriV
   6143..6247    -  CDS            traI (fragment): TRAI6_ECOLX - Experimental evidence at protein level: Swiss-Prot protein existence level 1. The initiation process of transfer DNA synthesis requires the interaction of at least three plasmid-specific components (TraH, I, and J) at the transfer origin resulting in the assembly of a specialised nucleoprotein complex - the relaxosome. Site- and strand-specific cleavage at the transfer origin is dependent on TraI and TraJ. From Escherichia coli.
   6285..6656    -  CDS            traJ: oriT-recognizing protein; traJ
   6689..6798    -  oriT           oriT: incP origin of transfer
   6951..7582    +  rep_origin     oriV: incP origin of replication
   7660..7873    +  CDS            bla(M) (fragment): β-lactamase lacking the signal sequence; bla(M); allows cytosolic expression of β-lactamase
   8045..8633    +  rep_origin     ori: high-copy-number ColE1/pMB1/pBR322/pUC origin of replication
   8816..8908    +  CDS            lacI (fragment): lac repressor; lacI; The lac repressor binds to the lac operator to inhibit transcription in E. coli. This inhibition can be relieved by adding lactose or isopropyl-β-D-thiogalactopyranoside (IPTG).
   8921..8942    +  protein_bind   CAP binding site: CAP binding activates transcription in the presence of cAMP. E. coli catabolite activator protein
   8957..8987    +  promoter       lac promoter: promoter for the E. coli lac operon
   8995..9011    +  protein_bind   lac operator: The lac repressor binds to the lac operator to inhibit transcription in E. coli. This inhibition can be relieved by adding lactose or isopropyl-β-D-thiogalactopyranoside (IPTG). lac repressor encoded by lacI
>Addgene plasmid #158815 | JGI_018275 | addgene full sequence | sequence record 316231 | Addgene NGS Result
GCAACGCAAAATGCTGAATTTAGCAGGCAAGTTTCCTGATAAAGGGCCCTGTGAGTGCGACATTCGACGC
GCGAAAGCGAGTTGACGGCGCCCGAAATTTTCTTAGAGTTCGTTCAAGCTTCGGTTTCGGGGAGCCGCTA
AGGGATGCGGACCCAGCCGGGTAAGTCGCCGGGAACTATGGAATAATCCTAATTTCTGTGCGGCAGGCGC
GAGCTGCCGGAGCGAATATCATCCCTGTCGCAAACAGCAGGTCAATCAACGGTGGGTAGCGGGCTGCTAT
CCAGCGGCGGATAAGACTTGTCGGAGGAATCCTCTAGAAATAATTTTGTTTAACTTTAAGAAGGAGATAT
ACCATGCAGACCCCGAAGCATGGCGGCGCGCCCACCGCCTCCAATCTCCATAGCCCGCAACCCGAGGATG
GACAGTGGGTCATGCCCAGCGAGAACTACGACGCGACCCGGTTCTCCGGTCTGGACCAGATCGACACCCA
GAATGTCCGGAACCTGAAGGTGGCGTGGACCTTCAGCACCGGCATGACCCGGGGCGAGGAGGCCGCGCCC
CTGGTGGTGGGCTCCACGATGTACATCGTAACCCCCTACCCGAACTACCTTTACGCCCTCGATCTGACGC
AGAACGGCGCGCTCAAATGGGTGTACAAGCCCGGCGTCGATCCGTCCAGCCAGGGCGTCGCCTGCTGCGA
CGTCGTGAATCGGGGGGCGGCGTACAGCGCCGGCAAGCTGTTCTATAACACCCTCGACAACTATACCGTC
GCCGTCGATGCGCAGACCGGCCGCCAGGTCTGGAAGACGCAGCTGGGGGACATCAATAAAGGGCAGACGA
TGACGATGGTCCCCCTGGTGGTGAAGGACCGCGTGATCGTCGGCAACTCCGGGGGCGAGATGGGCGTCCG
CGGCTGGCTGACGGGCCTCGACGCGAAGACGGGGAAGATCGCGTGGCGCGCCTACGCCGCCGGGCCCGAC
TCGGACGTGCTGATTGGGCCGAACTTCAAACCCTTCTATGATGAGGATCGCGGGAAGGACTTGGGCGTCA
CGTCCTGGCCCCCCGGCGCGTGGAAGATCGGGGGCGGCGGCGCCTGGGGCTGGGTGAGCTATGACCCCGA
ACTTGACCTCATCTACTACGGCACCGCGAACCCTGGGCCCTGGAACCCGGACCAGCGCCCGGGCGACAAC
AAGTGGTCGTGCACCCTCTTCGCGCGCCGCCCGGAGACCGGCGAGGCGATCTGGGCCTACCAGATCGGCC
CGCACGACGACTTCGACTACGACGGCGTGAACGAGAACGTGCTCGTGGACCTCCCGATCAACGGCCAGAC
CCGGAAGGTGCTCCTGCACCCTGACAGGGACGGCTACGTCTACATGATGGACCGCGCCACGGGCGAGGTC
CTTTCGGCCGAGGCGTTCGGCTACATCACGACATCGACGGGCGTGGACAAGAAGACCGGCCGGCTCCAGC
TCGTGAAGGCCAAGTCGCCGGGATTCGGCAAGACGGTACGGGACATCTGCCCCGCCAGCCCGGGCGCCAA
GGACTGGCAGCCGTCCGCCTTCAGCTTCAAGACCGGCCTCCTCTATATCCCGCACAACAACCTGTGCCAG
GAGGTCTCGGCGACGGCGGCGAACTATATCGCGGGCACCCCCTACGTCGGCGCCACCGTGCGCATGTACG
CGGGCCCGGGGGGAAACCGGGGCGAGTACACCGCGTGGGACCCGGTGGCCGGCAAGGTGGTCTGGACCAT
CAAGGAACGCTTCCCGGTGTGGAGCGGCACCGTCGTGACGACCACTGACGTCGCGTTCTACGGTACCATG
GAAGGCTGGTTCAAGGCGGTGAATGCAAAGACCGGCCAGCAGCTGTGGCAGTTCAAGACGGGGAGCGGCA
TCATCGGCCAGCCCACCACCTACCGCGGCCCGGACGGTAAGCAGTACGTCGCGGTCCTCTCCGGCGTCGG
GGGATGGGCTGGCGCCGTCGTCGCCGGCGGCCTCGACACCCGCGACGGCACTGGCGCCCTGGGCTTCACC
AACGCCATGATCGACCTCCCTAAGTATACGACCCGCGGCGGCACTCTCTACGTCTTCTCCCTGCCCGCCG
AAAACCTCTATTTTCAGGGACATCATCACCATCACCATCACCACTGACAGCTATGACCATGATTACGCCA
AGCTTGCATGCCTGCAGGTCGACTCTAGAGGATCCCCGGGTACCGAGCTCGAATTCACTGGCCGTCGTTT
TACAACGTCGTGACTGGGAAAACCCTGGCGTTACCCAACTTAATCGCCTTGCAGCACATCCCCCTTTCGC
CAGCTGGCGTAATAGCGAAGAGGCCCGCACCGATCGCCCTTCCCAACAGTTGCGCAGCCTGAATGGCGAA
TGGCGCCTGATGCGGTATTTTCTCCTTACGCATCTGTGCGGTATTTCACACCGCATATGGTGCACTCTCA
GTACAATCTGCTCTGATGCCGCATAGTTAAGCCAGCCCCGACACCCGCCAACACCCGCTGACGCGCCCTG
ACGGGCTTGTATGCTCCCGGCATCCGCTTACAGACAAGCTGTGACCGTCTCCGGGAGCTGCATGTGTCAG
AGGTTTTCACCGTCATCACCGAAACGCGCGAGACGAAAGGGCCTCGTGATACGCCTATTTTTATAGGTTA
ATGTCATGATAATAATGGTTTCTTAGCACCCTTTCTCGGTCCTTCAACGTTCCTGACAACGAGCCTCCTT
TTCGCCAATCCATCGACAATCACCGCGAGTCCCTGCTCGAACGCTGCGTCCGGACCGGCTTCGTCGAAGG
CGTCTATCGCGGCCCGCAACAGCGGCGAGAGCGGAGCCTGTTCAACGGTGCCGCCGCGCTCGCCGGCATC
GCTGTCGCCGGCCTGCTCCTCAAGCACGGCCCCAACAGTGAAGTAGCTGATTGTCATCAGCGCATTGACG
GCGTCCCCGGCCGAAAAACCCGCCTCGCAGAGGAAGCGAAGCTGCGCGTCGGCCGTTTCCATCTGCGGTG
CGCCCGGTCGCGTGCCGGCATGGATGCGCGCGCCATCGCGGTAGGCGAGCAGCGCCTGCCTGAAGCTGCG
GGCATTCCCGATCAGAAATGAGCGCCAGTCGTCGTCGGCTCTCGGCACCGAATGCGTATGATTCTCCGCC
AGCATGGCTTCGGCCAGTGCGTCGAGCAGCGCCCGCTTGTTCCTGAAGTGCCAGTAAAGCGCCGGCTGCT
GAACCCCCAACCGTTCCGCCAGTTTGCGTGTCGTCAGACCGTCTACGCCGACCTCGTTCAACAGGTCCAG
GGCGGCACGGATCACTGTATTCGGCTGCAACTTTGTCATGCTTGACACTTTATCACTGATAAACATAATA
TGTCCACCAACTTATCAGTGATAAAGAATCCGCGCGTTCAATCGGACCAGCGGAGGCTGGTCCGGAGGCC
AGACGTGAAACCCAACATACCCCTGATCGTAATTCTGAGCACTGTCGCGCTCGACGCTGTCGGCATCGGC
CTGATTATGCCGGTGCTGCCGGGCCTCCTGCGCGATCTGGTTCACTCGAACGACGTCACCGCCCACTATG
GCATTCTGCTGGCGCTGTATGCGTTGGTGCAATTTGCCTGCGCACCTGTGCTGGGCGCGCTGTCGGATCG
TTTCGGGCGGCGGCCAATCTTGCTCGTCTCGCTGGCCGGCGCCACTGTCGACTACGCCATCATGGCGACA
GCGCCTTTCCTTTGGGTTCTCTATATCGGGCGGATCGTGGCCGGCATCACCGGGGCGACTGGGGCGGTAG
CCGGCGCTTATATTGCCGATATCACTGATGGCGATGAGCGCGCGCGGCACTTCGGCTTCATGAGCGCCTG
TTTCGGGTTCGGGATGGTCGCGGGACCTGTGCTCGGTGGGCTGATGGGCGGTTTCTCCCCCCACGCTCCG
TTCTTCGCCGCGGCAGCCTTGAACGGCCTCAATTTCCTGACGGGCTGTTTCCTTTTGCCGGAGTCGCACA
AAGGCGAACGCCGGCCGTTACGCCGGGAGGCTCTCAACCCGCTCGCTTCGTTCCGGTGGGCCCGGGGCAT
GACCGTCGTCGCCGCCCTGATGGCGGTCTTCTTCATCATGCAACTTGTCGGACAGGTGCCGGCCGCGCTT
TGGGTCATTTTCGGCGAGGATCGCTTTCACTGGGACGCGACCACGATCGGCATTTCGCTTGCCGCATTTG
GCATTCTGCATTCACTCGCCCAGGCAATGATCACCGGCCCTGTAGCCGCCCGGCTCGGCGAAAGGCGGGC
ACTCATGCTCGGAATGATTGCCGACGGCACAGGCTACATCCTGCTTGCCTTCGCGACACGGGGATGGATG
GCGTTCCCGATCATGGTCCTGCTTGCTTCGGGTGGCATCGGAATGCCGGCGCTGCAAGCAATGTTGTCCA
GGCAGGTGGATGAGGAACGTCAGGGGCAGCTGCAAGGCTCACTGGCGGCGCTCACCAGCCTGACCTCGAT
CGTCGGACCCCTCCTCTTCACGGCGATCTATGCGGCTTCTATAACAACGTGGAACGGGTGGGCATGGATT
GCAGGCGCTGCCCTCTACTTGCTCTGCCTGCCGGCGCTGCGTCGCGGGCTTTGGAGCGGCGCAGGGCAAC
GAGCCGATCGCTGATCGTGGAAACGATAGGCCTATGCCATGCGGGTCAAGGCGACTTCCGGCAAGCTATA
CGCGCCCTAGAATTGTCAATTTTAATCCTCTGTTTATCGGCAGTTCGTAGAGCGCGCCGTGCGTCCCGAG
CGATACTGAGCGAAGCAAGTGCGTCGAGCAGTGCCCGCTTGTTCCTGAAATGCCAGTAAAGCGCTGGCTG
CTGAACCCCCAGCCGGAACTGACCCCACAAGGCCCTAGCGTTTGCAATGCACCAGGTCATCATTGACCCA
GGCGTGTTCCACCAGGCCGCTGCCTCGCAACTCTTCGCAGGCTTCGCCGACCTGCTCGCGCCACTTCTTC
ACGCGGGTGGAATCCGATCCGCACATGAGGCGGAAGGTTTCCAGCTTGAGCGGGTACGGCTCCCGGTGCG
AGCTGAAATAGTCGAACATCCGTCGGGCCGTCGGCGACAGCTTGCGGTACTTCTCCCATATGAATTTCGT
GTAGTGGTCGCCAGCAAACAGCACGACGATTTCCTCGTCGATCAGGACCTGGCAACGGGACGTTTTCTTG
CCACGGTCCAGGACGCGGAAGCGGTGCAGCAGCGACACCGATTCCAGGTGCCCAACGCGGTCGGACGTGA
AGCCCATCGCCGTCGCCTGTAGGCGCGACAGGCATTCCTCGGCCTTCGTGTAATACCGGCCATTGATCGA
CCAGCCCAGGTCCTGGCAAAGCTCGTAGAACGTGAAGGTGATCGGCTCGCCGATAGGGGTGCGCTTCGCG
TACTCCAACACCTGCTGCCACACCAGTTCGTCATCGTCGGCCCGCAGCTCGACGCCGGTGTAGGTGATCT
TCACGTCCTTGTTGACGTGGAAAATGACCTTGTTTTGCAGCGCCTCGCGCGGGATTTTCTTGTTGCGCGT
GGTGAACAGGGCAGAGCGGGCCGTGTCGTTTGGCATCGCTCGCATCGTGTCCGGCCACGGCGCAATATCG
AACAAGGAAAGCTGCATTTCCTTGATCTGCTGCTTCGTGTGTTTCAGCAACGCGGCCTGCTTGGCCTCGC
TGACCTGTTTTGCCAGGTCCTCGCCGGCGGTTTTTCGCTTCTTGGTCGTCATAGTTCCTCGCGTGTCGAT
GGTCATCGACTTCGCCAAACCTGCCGCCTCCTGTTCGAGACGACGCGAACGCTCCACGGCGGCCGATGGC
GCGGGCAGGGCAGGGGGAGCCAGTTGCACGCTGTCGCGCTCGATCTTGGCCGTAGCTTGCTGGACCATCG
AGCCGACGGACTGGAAGGTTTCGCGGGGCGCACGCATGACGGTGCGGCTTGCGATGGTTTCGGCATCCTC
GGCGGAAAACCCCGCGTCGATCAGTTCTTGCCTGTATGCCTTCCGGTCAAACGTCCGATTCATTCACCCT
CCTTGCGGGATTGCCCCGACTCACGCCGGGGCAATGTGCCCTTATTCCTGATTTGACCCGCCTGGTGCCT
TGGTGTCCAGATAATCCACCTTATCGGCAATGAAGTCGGTCCCGTAGACCGTCTGGCCGTCCTTCTCGTA
CTTGGTATTCCGAATCTTGCCCTGCACGAATACCAGCTCCGCGAAGTCGCTCTTCTTGATGGAGCGCATG
GGGACGTGCTTGGCAATCACGCGCACCCCCCGGCCGTTTTAGCGGCTAAAAAAGTCATGGCTCTGCCCTC
GGGCGGACCACGCCCATCATGACCTTGCCAAGCTCGTCCTGCTTCTCTTCGATCTTCGCCAGCAGGGCGA
GGATCGTGGCATCACCGAACCGCGCCGTGCGCGGGTCGTCGGTGAGCCAGAGTTTCAGCAGGCCGCCCAG
GCGGCCCAGGTCGCCATTGATGCGGGCCAGCTCGCGGACGTGCTCATAGTCCACGACGCCCGTGATTTTG
TAGCCCTGGCCGACGGCCAGCAGGTAGGCCTACAGGCTCATGCCGGCCGCCGCCGCCTTTTCCTCAATCG
CTCTTCGTTCGTCTGGAAGGCAGTACACCTTGATAGGTGGGCTGCCCTTCCTGGTTGGCTTGGTTTCATC
AGCCATCCGCTTGCCCTCATCTGTTACGCCGGCGGTAGCCGGCCAGCCTCGCAGAGCAGGATTCCCGTTG
AGCACCGCCAGGTGCGAATAAGGGACAGTGAAGAAGGAACACCCGCTCGCGGGTGGGCCTACTTCACCTA
TCCTGCCCGGCTGACGCCGTTGGATACACCAAGGAAAGTCTACACGAACCCTTTGGCAAAATCCTGTATA
TCGTGCGAAAAAGGATGGATATACCGAAAAAATCGCTATAATGACCCCGAAGCAGGGTTATGCAGCGGAA
AAGATCCGTCGACCCTTTCCGACGCTCACCGGGCTGGTTGCCCTCGCCGCTGGGCTGGCGGCCGTCTATG
GCCCTGCAAACGCGCCAGAAACGCCGTCGAAGCCGTGTGCGAGACACCGCGGCCGCCGGCGTTGTGGATA
CCTCGCGGAAAACTTGGCCCTCACTGACAGATGAGGGGCGGACGTTGACACTTGAGGGGCCGACTCACCC
GGCGCGGCGTTGACAGATGAGGGGCAGGCTCGATTTCGGCCGGCGACGTGGAGCTGGCCAGCCTCGCAAA
TCGGCGAAAACGCCTGATTTTACGCGAGTTTCCCACAGATGATGTGGACAAGCCTGGGGATAAGTGCCCT
GCGGTATTGACACTTGAGGGGCGCGACTACTGACAGATGAGGGGCGCGATCCTTGACACTTGAGGGGCAG
AGTGCTGACAGATGAGGGGCGCACCTATTGACATTTGAGGGGCTGTCCACAGGCAGAAAATCCAGCATTT
GCAAGGGTTTCCGCCCGTTTTTCGGCCACCGCTAACCTGTCTTTTAACCTGCTTTTAAACCAATATTTAT
AAACCTTGTTTTTAACCAGGGCTGCGCCCTGTGCGCGTGACCGCGCACGCCGAAGGGGGGTGCCCCCCCT
TCTCGAACCCTCCCGGCCCGCTAACGCGGGCCTCCCATCCCCCCAGGGGCTGCGCCCCTCGGCCGCGAAC
GGCCTCACCCCAAAAATGGCAGCCAAGCTGACCACTTCTGCGCTCGGCCCTTCCGGCTGGCTGGTTTATT
GCTGATAAATCTGGAGCCGGTGAGCGTGGGTCTCGCGGTATCATTGCAGCACTGGGGCCAGATGGTAAGC
CCTCCCGTATCGTAGTTATCTACACGACGGGGAGTCAGGCAACTATGGATGAACGAAATAGACAGATCGC
TGAGATAGGTGCCTCACTGATTAAGCATTGGTAACTGTCAGACCAAGTTTACTCATATATACTTTAGATT
GATTTAAAACTTCATTTTTAATTTAAAAGGATCTAGGTGAAGATCCTTTTTGATAATCTCATGACCAAAA
TCCCTTAACGTGAGTTTTCGTTCCACTGAGCGTCAGACCCCGTAGAAAAGATCAAAGGATCTTCTTGAGA
TCCTTTTTTTCTGCGCGTAATCTGCTGCTTGCAAACAAAAAAACCACCGCTACCAGCGGTGGTTTGTTTG
CCGGATCAAGAGCTACCAACTCTTTTTCCGAAGGTAACTGGCTTCAGCAGAGCGCAGATACCAAATACTG
TTCTTCTAGTGTAGCCGTAGTTAGGCCACCACTTCAAGAACTCTGTAGCACCGCCTACATACCTCGCTCT
GCTAATCCTGTTACCAGTGGCTGCTGCCAGTGGCGATAAGTCGTGTCTTACCGGGTTGGACTCAAGACGA
TAGTTACCGGATAAGGCGCAGCGGTCGGGCTGAACGGGGGGTTCGTGCACACAGCCCAGCTTGGAGCGAA
CGACCTACACCGAACTGAGATACCTACAGCGTGAGCTATGAGAAAGCGCCACGCTTCCCGAAGGGAGAAA
GGCGGACAGGTATCCGGTAAGCGGCAGGGTCGGAACAGGAGAGCGCACGAGGGAGCTTCCAGGGGGAAAC
GCCTGGTATCTTTATAGTCCTGTCGGGTTTCGCCACCTCTGACTTGAGCGTCGATTTTTGTGATGCTCGT
CAGGGGGGCGGAGCCTATGGAAAAACGCCAGCAACGCGGCCTTTTTACGGTTCCTGGCCTTTTGCTGGCC
TTTTGCTCACATGTTCTTTCCTGCGTTATCCCCTGATTCTGTGGATAACCGTATTACCGCCTTTGAGTGA
GCTGATACCGCTCGCCGCAGCCGAACGACCGAGCGCAGCGAGTCAGTGAGCGAGGAAGCGGAAGAGCGCC
CAATACGCAAACCGCCTCTCCCCGCGCGTTGGCCGATTCATTAATGCAGCTGGCACGACAGGTTTCCCGA
CTGGAAAGCGGGCAGTGAGCGCAACGCAATTAATGTGAGTTAGCTCACTCATTAGGCACCCCAGGCTTTA
CACTTTATGCTTCCGGCTCGTATGTTGTGTGGAATTGTGAGCGGATAACAATTTCACACAGGAAACAGCT
ATGACCATGATTACGCCAAGCTAGCTTCCCGCTTGGTCGGGCCGCTTCGCGAGGGCCCGTTGACGACAAC
GGTGCGATGGGTCCCGGCCCCGGTCAAGACGATGCCAATACGTTGCGACACTACGCCTTGGCACTTTTAG
AATTGCCTTATCGTCCTGATAAGAAATGTCCGACCAGCTAAAGACATCGCGTCCAATCAAAGCCTAGAAA
ATATAGGCGAAGGGACGCTAATAAGTCTTTCATAAGACCGCGCAAATCTAAAAATATCCTTAGATTCACG
ATGCGGCACTTCGGATGACTTCCGAGCGAGCCTGGAACCTCAGAAAAACGTCTGAGAGATACCGCGGATC
TCACACAGGAAATTTC
