>Addgene plasmid #158815 | JGI_018275 | depositor partial sequence | sequence record 306525 | gene insert with vector overlaps
GACTTGTCGGAGGAATCCTCTAGAAATAATTTTGTTTAACTTTAAGAAGGAGATATACCATGCAGACCCC
GAAGCATGGCGGCGCGCCCACCGCCTCCAATCTCCATAGCCCGCAACCCGAGGATGGACAGTGGGTCATG
CCCAGCGAGAACTACGACGCGACCCGGTTCTCCGGTCTGGACCAGATCGACACCCAGAATGTCCGGAACC
TGAAGGTGGCGTGGACCTTCAGCACCGGCATGACCCGGGGCGAGGAGGCCGCGCCCCTGGTGGTGGGCTC
CACGATGTACATCGTAACCCCCTACCCGAACTACCTTTACGCCCTCGATCTGACGCAGAACGGCGCGCTC
AAATGGGTGTACAAGCCCGGCGTCGATCCGTCCAGCCAGGGCGTCGCCTGCTGCGACGTCGTGAATCGGG
GGGCGGCGTACAGCGCCGGCAAGCTGTTCTATAACACCCTCGACAACTATACCGTCGCCGTCGATGCGCA
GACCGGCCGCCAGGTCTGGAAGACGCAGCTGGGGGACATCAATAAAGGGCAGACGATGACGATGGTCCCC
CTGGTGGTGAAGGACCGCGTGATCGTCGGCAACTCCGGGGGCGAGATGGGCGTCCGCGGCTGGCTGACGG
GCCTCGACGCGAAGACGGGGAAGATCGCGTGGCGCGCCTACGCCGCCGGGCCCGACTCGGACGTGCTGAT
TGGGCCGAACTTCAAACCCTTCTATGATGAGGATCGCGGGAAGGACTTGGGCGTCACGTCCTGGCCCCCC
GGCGCGTGGAAGATCGGGGGCGGCGGCGCCTGGGGCTGGGTGAGCTATGACCCCGAACTTGACCTCATCT
ACTACGGCACCGCGAACCCTGGGCCCTGGAACCCGGACCAGCGCCCGGGCGACAACAAGTGGTCGTGCAC
CCTCTTCGCGCGCCGCCCGGAGACCGGCGAGGCGATCTGGGCCTACCAGATCGGCCCGCACGACGACTTC
GACTACGACGGCGTGAACGAGAACGTGCTCGTGGACCTCCCGATCAACGGCCAGACCCGGAAGGTGCTCC
TGCACCCTGACAGGGACGGCTACGTCTACATGATGGACCGCGCCACGGGCGAGGTCCTTTCGGCCGAGGC
GTTCGGCTACATCACGACATCGACGGGCGTGGACAAGAAGACCGGCCGGCTCCAGCTCGTGAAGGCCAAG
TCGCCGGGATTCGGCAAGACGGTACGGGACATCTGCCCCGCCAGCCCGGGCGCCAAGGACTGGCAGCCGT
CCGCCTTCAGCTTCAAGACCGGCCTCCTCTATATCCCGCACAACAACCTGTGCCAGGAGGTCTCGGCGAC
GGCGGCGAACTATATCGCGGGCACCCCCTACGTCGGCGCCACCGTGCGCATGTACGCGGGCCCGGGGGGA
AACCGGGGCGAGTACACCGCGTGGGACCCGGTGGCCGGCAAGGTGGTCTGGACCATCAAGGAACGCTTCC
CGGTGTGGAGCGGCACCGTCGTGACGACCACTGACGTCGCGTTCTACGGTACCATGGAAGGCTGGTTCAA
GGCGGTGAATGCAAAGACCGGCCAGCAGCTGTGGCAGTTCAAGACGGGGAGCGGCATCATCGGCCAGCCC
ACCACCTACCGCGGCCCGGACGGTAAGCAGTACGTCGCGGTCCTCTCCGGCGTCGGGGGATGGGCTGGCG
CCGTCGTCGCCGGCGGCCTCGACACCCGCGACGGCACTGGCGCCCTGGGCTTCACCAACGCCATGATCGA
CCTCCCTAAGTATACGACCCGCGGCGGCACTCTCTACGTCTTCTCCCTGCCCGCCGAAAACCTCTATTTT
CAGGGACATCATCACCATCACCATCACCACTGACAGCT
